>Addgene plasmid #87091 | P1-M-P2 | addgene partial sequence | sequence record 183090 | Addgene Partial NGS Result
GGGGCCTTCTGCTCAGGCGTGCGGCAGGCCGCGTGCGGACTTGGTGGTCGCTGGGGTCCGCGACGGGGTG
GGGGCTCCCGGGGAACCGCACGCGGCCGGGCCGGGCGGACGACGGAGTGCGGAGGGGGGCGGCTGGCGGG
AGGGTGCGCCATGAAAACAAGGGCTGGAAAAGCGCCGGGAACCGCCTGGACCCTTTCTGGCCGTGTGAGT
GTGTGTGGAGTGTGTGTGTGTGTGTGTGTGTGTGTGTCTCGCCTGGACCTTTTCTAGCCGTGTATGTGGG
AGTGTGTGTGTCGCCTGGACCCTTTCTAGCCGTGTATGAGAGTGTGTACACGCGCCTACACACACACACG
TTGTGTTACCGGCGCTCGGCCGCCGGGGGAAGACCCAGGCCAATGCCGCCCCCCACCGCCCCCAGCAGTG
AGACCTCAGCGCTGCCCTGCTGTGAAGACAGGTGACTCTGCACGTTTTAAGCAATGTCTAGGGACGCCCC
GAGCGTGGTGTTTACTTTCAAGTAGCTTCCTAGGTGTCCGCGCACTACACACGCACGCGCATCCCCGCCC
GTGTCCACCTGAACACCTAGTCCGTGGCCCAGGCCATGCAGAACTCAGCGCTCCAGGGAAGGGGTTTATC
AAGGGCTTTACGACAGTTTAAGTCAATGTTTTCCCTCTGTCCCTAACACCTTTTACACTGGTTTAGTGCT
ACACGATGAGGACTTCCATATAGTAACTTTCAGGCCCACCGTCCTAACGCTGGGGTGGGTGGGCTCCTAA
AGGTCTCCACCTTTGCCTCGTAGCCAATCCTAGTTGGCCGCACTTTCTCAAATGAGGTACATAGATACAC
ACATACACATTCACACTCGCAGACGTGTGTACGCGCAAGCAGACAGTTTTAAATTAATCAGCATGAATAG
CCCCTAGCAAAAAAGGACAAGAGGACAAACAAGTTGCACGTGTGTATTTTTATCTCCAAGAGTCTTTGAC
AAAAAGCACCAAGAAAAGAAAAAGGTCTTCTAGAAGCACAGCGGCTTACTTAATAGGGCTCGAGTGCAAA
TATATAGGGACACTGGATTATTGGGGTCAAGAAAGATGACAAATGAGTACTACAATGTGTACAAATATGC
TATGACTTTTTTTTTTTTTTTGAGACAGAGTCTTGCTCTGTTGTATCTTGGAGGCTGGTGTGCAGTGGTG
CGATCTCAGCTCACTGCAACCTCTGCCTCCCAGGCTCAAGCAATTCTGCCTCAGCCTCCTGAGTAGCTGG
GATTACACGTGCACGCCACTACGCTCTGCTAATTTTTGTATTTTTAGTAGAGACGGGGTTTCGCCATACT
GGCCAGGCTGGTCTCGAACTCCTGACCTCGTTATCCGCCTGCCTCAGCCTCCCAAAGTGCTGGGATTACA
GACATGAGCCACTGTGCCCTGCCTGACATCTTTATTTTGTCTCATTCCTACTCTAAAATCAAAACATTCT
TTAAAAAGCCAGAAAAGCACACCAAATTATGATTTTTTTAATTTTTACTTAGTTGGCCTTTTTTTTTTTT
TTTTAAGAGATGGCTTTTGCTATGTTGCCCAGGCTGGACTCGAACTTCTGGGCTCGAAGGATTCTCCCAC
CTCAGCCTCATGAATAGCTGGGACTATACGCACTGCCATCTCTCTTGGGTGTTTTTATTTTATTTCTTCA
TTTATTGTATTCCATCAGCCCAACAAGCCAACTTCTCTCACATAGGAATGGGGGCCTGGGTACAAATTTC
TTATCCAGGCAAGAGGGGATGAAAGGAGATCCTCCTTCTTGCCCTTCTGATGGTTGGGACAGAGTCCCTT
TTATGCGCGTGGGAGGTGTTTTGGTCTGGATAGACACTGGGTATAGATTGACCTAGAATAAATGTTCTCA
CATAAATTCATACCAATTGCACAACAGTATGGTTTAGAAATCTTGAAAGCGTATTTTAAAGCCCCAAAAT
TACCTAAGAGGAATTGAAAGGCTTCAAGCTCCTAATACTCAGCATATGAGTGAGGAAATGATAGGACAAA
CCTGCAAAAGAAACTGTACTTCTGCAAAGGGGGCAGCCAGAAGGAAACGGATCTCGAGCCCGGGCTAGCA
CGCGTAAGAGCTCGGTACCTATCGATAGAGAAATGTTCTGGCACCTGCACTTGCACTGGGGACAGCCTAT
TTTGCTAGTTTGTTTTGTTTCGTTTTGTTTTGATGGAGAGCGTATGTTAGTACTATCGATTCACACAAAA
AACCAACACACAGATGTAATGAAAATAAAGATATTTTATTGCGGCCGCTCCAAGTACCTCCCGTACCTTA
ATATTACTTACTTATCATGGTAGCTTGGGCTGGCGTAATAGCGAAGAGGCCCGCACCGATCGCCCTTCCC
AACAGTTGCGCAGCCTGAATGGCGAATGGCAAATTGTAAGCGTTAATATTTTGTTAAAATTCGCGTTAAA
TTTTTGTTAAATCAGCTCATTTTTTAACCAATAGGCCGAAATCGGCAAAATCCCTTATAAATCAAAAGAA
TAGACCGAGATAGGGT
[37 nt withheld, positions 2537-2573]
AAAGAACGTGGACTCCAACGTCAAAGG
[49 nt withheld, positions 2601-2649]
T
[91 nt withheld, positions 2651-2741]
G
[124 nt withheld, positions 2743-2866]
CAGGTGGCACTTTTCGGGGAAATGTGCGCGGAACCCCTATTTGTTTATTTTTCTAAATACATTCAAATAT
GTATCCGCTCATGAGACAATAACCCTGATAAATGCTTCAATAATATTGAAAAAGGAAGAGTATGAGTATT
CAACATTTCCGTGTCGCCCTTATTCCCTTTTTTGCGGCATTTTGCCTTCCTGTTTTTGCTCACCCAGAAA
CGCTGGTGAAAGTAAAAGATGCTGAAGATCAGTTGGGTGCACGAGTGGGTTACATCGAACTGGATCTCAA
CAGCGGTAAGATCCTTGAGAGTTTTCGCCCCGAAGAACGTTTTCCAATGATGAGCACTTTTAAAGTTCTG
CTATGTGGCGCGGTATTATCCCGTATTGACGCCGGGCAAGAGCAACTCGGTCGCCGCATACACTATTCTC
AGAATGACTTGGTTGAGTACTCACCAGTCACAGAAAAGCATCTTACGGATGGCATGACAGTAAGAGAATT
ATGCAGTGCTGCCATAACCATGAGTGATAACACTGCGGCCAACTTACTTCTGACAACGATCGGAGGACCG
AAGGAGCTAACCGCTTTTTTGCACAACATGGGGGATCATGTAACTCGCCTTGATCGTTGGGAACCGGAGC
TGAATGAAGCCATACCAAACGACGAGCGTGACACCACGATGCCTGTAGCAATGGCAACAACGTTGCGCAA
ACTATTAACTGGCGAACTACTTACTCTAGCTTCCCGGCAACAATTAATAGACTGGATGGAGGCGGATAAA
GTTGCAGGACCACTTCTGCGCTCGGCCCTTCCGGCTGGCTGGTTTATTGCTGATAAATCTGGAGCCGGTG
AGCGTGGGTCTCGCGGTATCATTGCAGCACTGGGGCCAGATGGTAAGCCCTCCCGTATCGTAGTTATCTA
CACGACGGGGAGTCAGGCAACTATGGATGAACGAAATAGACAGATCGCTGAGATAGGTGCCTCACTGATT
AAGCATTGGTAACTGTCAGACCAAGTTTACTCATATATACTTTAGATTGATTTAAAACTTCATTTTTAAT
TTAAAAGGATCTAGGTGAAGATCCTTTTTGATAATCTCATGACCAAAATCCCTTAACGTGAGTTTTCGTT
CCACTGAGCGTCAGACCCCGTAGAAAAGATCAAAGGATCTTCTTGAGATCCTTTTTTTCTGCGCGTAATC
TGCTGCTTGCAAACAAAAAAACCACCGCTACCAGCGGTGGTTTGTTTGCCGGATCAAGAGCTACCAACTC
TTTTTCCGAAGGTAACTGGCTTCAGCAGAGCGCAGATACCAAATACTGTTCTTCTAGTGTAGCCGTAGTT
AGGCCACCACTTCAAGAACTCTGTAGCACCGCCTACATACCTCGCTCTGCTAATCCTGTTACCAGTGGCT
GCTGCCAGTGGCGATAAGTCGTGTCTTACCGGGTTGGACTCAAGACGATAGTTACCGGATAAGGCGCAGC
GGTCGGGCTGAACGGGGGGTTCGTGCACACAGCCCAGCTTGGAGCGAACGACCTACACCGAACTGAGATA
CCTACAGCGTGAGCTATGAGAAAGCGCCACGCTTCCCGAAGGGAGAAAGGCGGACAGGTATCCGGTAAGC
GGCAGGGTCGGAACAGGAGAGCGCACGAGGGAGCTTCCAGGGGGAAACGCCTGGTATCTTTATAGTCCTG
TCGGGTTTCGCCACCTCTGACTTGAGCGTCGATTTTTGTGATGCTCGTCAGGGGGGCGGAGCCTATGGAA
AAACGCCAGCAACGCGGCCTTTTTACGGTTCCTGGCCTTTTGCTGGCCTTTTGCTCACATGTTCTTTCCT
GCGTTATCCCCTGATTCTGTGGATAACCGTATTACCGCCTTTGAGTGAGCTGATACCGCTCGCCGCAGCC
GAACGACCGAGCGCAGCGAGTCAGTGAGCGAGGAAGCGGAAGAGCGCTGCCGGCACCTGTCCTACGAGTT
GCATGATAAAGAAGACAGTCATAAGTGCGGCGACGATAGTCATGCCCCGCGCCCACCGGAAGGAGCTGAC
TGGGTTGAAGGCTCTCAAGGGCATCGGTCGACGGATCCTTATCGATTTTACCACATTTGTAGAGGTTTTA
CTTGCTTTAAAAAACCTCCCACACCTCCCCCTGAACCTGAAACATAAAATGAATGCAATTGTTGTTGTTA
ACTTGTTTATTGCAGCTTATAATGGTTACAAATAAAGCAATAGCATCACAAATTTCACAAATAAAGCATT
TTTTTCACTGCATTCTAGTTGTGGTTTGTCCAAACTCATCAATGTATCTTATCATGTCTGCTCGAAGCGG
CCGGCCGCCCCGACTCTAGAATTACACGGCGATCTTTCCGCCCTTCTTGGCCTTTATGAGGATCTCTCTG
ATTTTTCTTGCGTCGAGTTTTCCGGTAAGACCTTTCGGTACTTCGTCCACAAACACAACTCCTCCGCGCA
ACTTTTTCGCGGTTGTTACTTGACTGGCGACGTAATCCACGATCTCTTTTTCCGTCATCGTCTTTCCGTG
CTCCAAAACAACAACGGCGGCGGGAAGTTCACCGGCGTCATCGTCGGGAAGACCTGCGACACCTGCGTCG
AAGATGTTGGGGTGTTGGAGCAAGATGGATTCCAATTCAGCGGGAGCCACCTGATAGCCTTTGTACTTAA
TCAGAGACTTCAGGCGGTCAACGATGAAGAAGTGTTCGTCTTCGTCCCAGTAAGCTATGTCTCCAGAATG
TAGCCATCCATCCTTGTCAATCAAGGCGTTGGTCGCTTCCGGATTGTTTACATAACCGGACATAATCATA
GGACCTCTCACACACAGTTCGCCTCTTTGATTAACGCCCAGCGTTTTCCCGGTATCCAGATCCACAACCT
TCGCTTCAAAAAATGGAACAACTTTACCGACCGCGCCCGGTTTATCATCCCCCTCGGGTGTAATCAGAAT
AGCTGATGTAGTCTCAGTGAGCCCATATCCTTGCCTGATACCTGGCAGATGGAACCTCTTGGCAACCGCT
TCCCCGACTTCCTTAGAGAGGGGAGCGCCACCAGAAGCAATTTCGTGTAAATTAGATAAATCGTATTTGT
CAATCAGAGTGCTTTTGGCGAAGAAGGAGAATAGGGTTGGCACCAGCAGCGCACTTTGAATCTTGTAATC
CTGAAGGCTCCTCAGAAACAGCTCTTCTTCAAATCTATACATTAAGACGACTCGAAATCCACATATCAAA
TATCCGAGTGTAGTAAACATTCCAAAACCGTGATGGAATGGAACAACACTTAAAATCGCAGTATCCGGAA
TGATTTGATTGCCAAAAATAGGATCTCTGGCATGCGAGAATCTCACGCAGGCAGTTCTATGAGGCAGAGC
GACACCTTTAGGCAGACCAGTAGATCCAGAGGAGTTCATGATCAGTGCAATTGTCTTGTCCCTATCGAAG
GACTCTGGCACAAAATCGTATTCATTAAAACCGGGAGGTAGATGAGATGTGACGAACGTGTACATCGACT
GAAATCCCTGGTAATCCGTTTTAGAATCCATGATAATAATTTTTTGGATGATTGGGAGCTTTTTTTGCAC
GTTCAAAATTTTTTGCAACCCCTTTTTGGAAACGAACACCACGGTAGGCTGCGAAATGCCCATACTGTTG
AGCAATTCACGTTCATTATAAATGTCGTTCGCGGGCGCAACTGCAACTCCGATAAATAACGCGCCCAACA
CCGGCATAAAGAATTGAAGAGAGTTTTCACTGCATACGACGATTCTGTGATTTGTATTCAGCCCATATCG
TTTCATAGCTTCTGCCAACCGAACGGACATTTCGAAGTACTCAGCGTAAGTGATGTCCACCTCGATATGT
GCATCTGTAAAAGCAATTGTTCCAGGAACCAGGGCGTATCTCTTCATAGCCTTATGCAGTTGCTCTCCAG
CGGTTCCATCTTCCAGCGGATAGAATGGCGCCGGGCCTTTCTTTATGTTTTTGGCGTCTTCCATGGTGGC
TTTACCAACAGTACCGGAATGCCAAGCTTTCCTGTGCAGAGAACTTACTTGTATTTTTTAAGTACAGCAT
GATCCTCTGTCAAGTTTCCTTTTTGTAAAACCAAAACAAATGCATAAGGCAACGATCCCATCAATCTTCA
GCACTCTCCAGTTATAGCTGATTTGAAACTTCCCAATGAATCAGGAGTCGGGGGGAGAGGGAGTAAAAAT
TAGGAGGGTTTCCAGATCGATTCCCAGACTTCTGCTTCACAGAAATGTCAATCCGCAGGAATCCCAACCG
GAGATCTCAAGAGCTCGAGAAAAAAAAAAGGCAGCGGCGGCGGCAGATGAATTACAATTTTCAGTCCGGT
ATTCGCAGAAGTCCTGTGATGTTTTCCCCTTCTCGGCAATTTACACGCGCGCACACACGCGCGGGCACAG
GCATGAATCTCTATCCACGGGACCGCTTCACGCCTCCCCAGGAGAGAGACAGGGGAGATGGGACGATGAA
GGAGCCGGGGACGGAGGCAGGAATCCTCTTCTGATTAAACTCCGAACAGCAAATGCATTTTCCGAAAAGC
TGCTGGATAAATGAAGGCAGGACGCGCCTGGCCCGCCGGTGCCGAGCGCTAGAAGCCCGCGCTGTGTGTG
GTGCGGCGAGGGGTGGGGAGAAGGAGGTGGTGGGGGAGGGTTTTATTTTTTCCCTCTTTTCCTAAAAAGG
ATGACTGCTACGAAGTTCTCCCCCCTGGACCCCCTCTTCCGCTGCACCCCACCGGCGCACCCCGCCTCCG
GGCTGCGCACCCTTTCTCCTCCTCCTGGTCCTGCGCGGCGGCGCTGGCTACGGCCGCCTCCCGGAGCTCC
CGCCGCGCAGCCCGCTCCGAGCGCTGACGGCCGCCGGCAGGGAGGGCCCGGAGCCCCGGCACCTTCGCTG
GC
