[The description below was written by a language model from this plasmid's Addgene catalogue record.]
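Description:
P1-M-P2 is a promoter-reporter plasmid built on pGL3Basic, a mammalian luciferase reporter backbone that carries a firefly luciferase coding sequence with no eukaryotic promoter or enhancer of its own. Because the backbone is promoterless, luciferase output in transfected cells depends on whatever regulatory DNA is placed upstream of the reporter. Here that DNA is the P1-M-P2 portion of the Bcl-2 promoter, meaning a fragment spanning the P1 and P2 promoter regions together with the intervening M region. The catalogue flags the entry as an empty backbone, but the stated purpose makes clear that it contains this Bcl-2 promoter fragment driving luciferase. The record does not give the species of origin of the promoter sequence, the boundaries or size of the fragment, or the cloning sites used, and no feature table is provided to confirm the layout.

The plasmid is propagated in E. coli under ampicillin selection; its copy number is listed as unknown. There is no recorded mammalian selection marker, which fits use by transient transfection.

The associated study concerns a newly identified Bcl-2 promoter region that counteracts, in a p53-dependent manner, the inhibitory effect of the P2 region. The construct is therefore suited to luciferase assays that measure Bcl-2 promoter activity. Such assays would likely compare it with constructs carrying other combinations of the promoter segments, to dissect how the individual regions and p53 status shape transcription of this anti-apoptotic gene.
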