Addgene plasmid #87091: P1-M-P2
Purpose: (Empty Backbone) This is the P1-M-P2 portion of the Bcl-2 promoter with a luciferase reporter in pGL3Basic plasmid
Depositing lab: Yohannes Tesfaigzi. Depositing organization: Lovelace Biomedical Research Institute. Publication: Identification of a novel Bcl-2 promoter region that counteracts in a p53-dependent manner the inhibitory P2 region. Bredow S, Juri DE, Cardon K, Tesfaigzi Y. Gene. 2007 Dec 1;404(1-2):110-6. Epub 2007 Sep 14. 10.1016/j.gene.2007.09.005 PubMed 17913397.
Backbone
  Vector backbone: pGL3Basic
  Backbone manufacturer: 3000
  Vector type: Mammalian Expression
Growth in bacteria
  Bacterial resistance: Ampicillin, 100 μg/mL
  Growth temperature: 37°C
  Growth strain: DH5alpha
  Copy number: Unknown
Terms and licenses: Academic/Nonprofit Terms; Industry Terms: Not Available to Industry
How to cite: P1-M-P2 was a gift from Yohannes Tesfaigzi (Addgene plasmid # 87091 ; http://n2t.net/addgene:87091 ; RRID:Addgene_87091)
